>Addgene plasmid #176497 | 3922-48 | addgene full sequence | sequence record 348293 | Addgene NGS Result
AGGTGAACTTCAAGATCCGCCACAACATCGAGGACGGCAGCGTGCAGCTCGCCGACCACTACCAGCAGAA
CACCCCCATCGGCGACGGCCCCGTGCTGCTGCCCGACAACCACTACCTGAGCACCCAGTCCGCCCTGAGC
AAAGACCCCAACGAGAAGCGCGATCACATGGTCCTGCTGGAGTTCGTGACCGCCGCCGGGATCACTCTCG
GCATGGACGAGCTGTACAAGCGCGAGGGCAGAGGAAGTCTTCTAACATGCGGTGACGTGGAGGAGAATCC
CGGCCCTATGGCGTCACGCATAGGGTTGCGCATGCAGCTCATGCGGGAGCAGGCGCAGCAGGAGGAGCAG
CGGGAGCGCATGCAGCAACAGGCTGTCATGCATTACATGCAGCAGCAGCAGCAGCAGCAACAGCAGCAGC
TCGGAGGGCCGCCCACCCCGGCCATCAATACCCCCGTCCACTTCCAGTCGCCACCACCTGTGCCTGGGGA
GGTGTTGAAGGTGCAGTCCTACCTGGAGAATCCCACATCCTACCATCTGCAGCAGTCGCAGCATCAGAAG
GTGCGGGAGTACCTGTCCGAGACCTATGGGAACAAGTTTGCTGCCCACATCAGCCCAGCCCAGGGCTCTC
CGAAACCCCCACCAGCCGCCTCCCCAGGGGTGCGAGCTGGACACGTGCTGTCCTCCTCCGCTGGCAACAG
TGCTCCCAATAGCCCCATGGCCATGCTGCACATTGGCTCCAACCCTGAGAGGGAGTTGGATGATGTCATT
GACAACATTATGCGTCTGGACGATGTCCTTGGCTACATCAATCCTGAAATGCAGATGCCCAACACGCTAC
CCCTGTCCAGCAGCCACCTGAATGTGTACAGCAGCGACCCCCAGGTCACAGCCTCCCTGGTGGGCGTCAC
CAGCAGCTCCTGCCCTGCGGACCTGACCCAGAAGCGAGAGCTCACAGATGCTGAGAGCAGGGCCCTGGCC
AAGGAGCGGCAGAAGAAAGACAATCACAACTTAATTGAAAGGAGACGAAGGTTCAACATCAATGACCGCA
TCAAGGAGTTGGGAATGCTGATCCCCAAGGCCAATGACCTGGACGTGCGCTGGAACAAGGGCACCATCCT
CAAGGCCTCTGTGGATTACATCCGGAGGATGCAGAAGGACCTGCAAAAGTCCAGGGAGCTGGAGAACCAC
TCTCGCCGCCTGGAGATGACCAACAAGCAGCTCTGGCTCCGTATCCAGGAGCTGGAGATGCAGGCTCGAG
TGCACGGCCTCCCTACCACCTCCCCGTCCGGCATGAACATGGCTGAGCTGGCCCAGCAGGTGGTGAAGCA
GGAGCTGCCTAGCGAAGAGGGCCCAGGGGAGGCCCTGATGCTGGGGGCTGAGGTCCCTGACCCTGAGCCA
CTGCCAGCTCTGCCCCCGCAAGCCCCGCTGCCCCTGCCCACCCAGCCACCATCCCCATTCCATCACCTGG
ACTTCAGCCACAGCCTGAGCTTTGGGGGCAGGGAGGACGAGGGTCCCCCGGGCTACCCCGAACCCCTGGC
GCCGGGGCATGGCTCCCCATTCCCCAGCCTGTCCAAGAAGGATCTGGACCTCATGCTCCTGGACGACTCA
CTGCTACCGCTGGCCTCTGATCCACTTCTGTCCACCATGTCCCCCGAGGCCTCCAAGGCCAGCAGCCGCC
GGAGCAGCTTCAGCATGGAGGAGGGCGATGTGCTGGAATTCGACTACAAAGACCATGACGGCGATTATAA
AGATCATGACATTGATTACAAGGATGACGATGATTAATTAAGTAGGTGAGTAAGGATGTGCTACGAGGTC
GACCGGGTGGCATCCCTGTGACCCCTCCCCAGTGCCTCTCCTGGCCCTGGAAGTTGCCACTCCAGTGCCC
ACCAGCCTTGTCCTAATAAAATTAAGTTGCATCATTTTGTCTGACTAGGTGTCCTTCTATAATATTATGG
GGTGGAGGGGGGTGGTATGGAGCAAGGGGCAAGTTGGGAAGACAACCTGTAGGGCCTGCGGGGTCTATTG
GGAACCAAGCTGGAGTGCAGTGGCACAATCTTGGCTCACTGCAATCTCCGCCTCCTGGGTTCAAGCGATT
CTCCTGCCTCAGCCTCCCGAGTTGTTGGGATTCCAGGCATGCATGACCAGGCTCAGCTAATTTTTGTTTT
TTTGGTAGAGACGGGGTTTCACCATATTGGCCAGGCTGGTCTCCAACTCCTAATCTCAGGTGATCTACCC
ACCTTGGCCTCCCAAATTGCTGGGATTACAGGCGTGAACCACTGCTCCCTTCCCTGTCCTTCTGATTTTA
AAATAACTATACCAGCAGGAGGACGTCCAGACACAGCATAGGCTACCTGGCCATGCCCAACCGGTGGGAC
ATTTGAGTTGCTTGCTTGGCACTGTCCTCTCATGCGTTGGGTCCACTCAGTAGATGCCTGTTGAATTGGG
TACGCGGCCAGCGGCGAGCGGTATCAGCTCACTCAAAGGCGGTAATACGGTTATCCACAGAATCAGGGGA
TAACGCAGGAAAGAACATGTGAGCAAAAGGCCAGCAAAAGGCCAGGAACCGTAAAAAGGCCGCGTTGCTG
GCGTTTTTCCATAGGCTCCGCCCCCCTGACGAGCATCACAAAAATCGACGCTCAAGTCAGAGGTGGCGAA
ACCCGACAGGACTATAAAGATACCAGGCGTTTCCCCCTGGAAGCTCCCTCGTGCGCTCTCCTGTTCCGAC
CCTGCCGCTTACCGGATACCTGTCCGCCTTTCTCCCTTCGGGAAGCGTGGCGCTTTCTCATAGCTCACGC
TGTAGGTATCTCAGTTCGGTGTAGGTCGTTCGCTCCAAGCTGGGCTGTGTGCACGAACCCCCCGTTCAGC
CCGACCGCTGCGCCTTATCCGGTAACTATCGTCTTGAGTCCAACCCGGTAAGACACGACTTATCGCCACT
GGCAGCAGCCACTGGTAACAGGATTAGCAGAGCGAGGTATGTAGGCGGTGCTACAGAGTTCTTGAAGTGG
TGGCCTAACTACGGCTACACTAGAAGAACAGTATTTGGTATCTGCGCTCTGCTGAAGCCAGTTACCTTCG
GAAAAAGAGTTGGTAGCTCTTGATCCGGCAAACAAACCACCGCTGGTAGCGGTGGTTTTTTTGTTTGCAA
GCAGCAGATTACGCGCAGAAAAAAAGGATCTCAAGAAGATCCTTTGATCTTTTCTACGGGGTCTGACGCT
CAGTGGAACGAAAACTCACGTTAAGGGATTTTGGTCATGAGATTATCAAAAAGGATCTTCACCTAGATCC
TTTTCGACCGAATAAATACCTGTGACGGAAGATCACTTCGCAGAATAAATAAATCCTGGTGTCCCTGTTG
ATACCGGGAAGCCCTGGGCCAACTTTTGGCGAAAATGAGACGTTGATCGGCACGTAAGAGGTTCCAACTT
TCACCATAATGAAATAAGATCACTACCGGGCGTATTTTTTGAGTTGTCGAGATTTTCAGGAGCTAAGGAA
GCTAAAATGGAGAAAAAAATCACTGGATATACCACCGTTGATATATCCCAATGGCATCGTAAAGAACATT
TTGAGGCATTTCAGTCAGTTGCTCAATGTACCTATAACCAGACCGTTCAGCTGGATATTACGGCCTTTTT
AAAGACCGTAAAGAAAAATAAGCACAAGTTTTATCCGGCCTTTATTCACATTCTTGCCCGCCTGATGAAT
GCTCATCCGGAATTACGTATGGCAATGAAAGACGGTGAGCTGGTGATATGGGATAGTGTTCACCCTTGTT
ACACCGTTTTCCATGAGCAAACTGAAACGTTTTCATCGCTCTGGAGTGAATACCACGACGATTTCCGGCA
GTTTCTACACATATATTCGCAAGATGTGGCGTGTTACGGTGAAAACCTGGCCTATTTCCCTAAAGGGTTT
ATTGAGAATATGTTTTTCGTCTCAGCCAATCCCTGGGTGAGTTTCACCAGTTTTGATTTAAACGTGGCCA
ATATGGACAACTTCTTCGCCCCCGTTTTCACCATGGGCAAATATTATACGCAAGGCGACAAGGTGCTGAT
GCCGCTGGCGATTCAGGTTCATCATGCCGTTTGTGATGGCTTCCATGTCGGCAGAATGCTTAATGAATTA
CAACAGTACTGCGATGAGTGGCAGGGCGGGGCGTAATACGCGTAATGACCCCGTAATTGATTACTATTAA
TACCTAGTTTTCGTCTTCAAGAATTCCTCGAGTTTACTCCCTATCAGTGATAGAGAACGTATGACCAGTT
TACTCCCTATCAGTGATAGAGAACGTATCTACAGTTTACTCCCTATCAGTGATAGAGAACGTATATCCAG
TTTACTCCCTATCAGTGATAGAGAACGTATAAGCTTTAGGCGTGTACGGTGGGCGCCTATAAAAGCAGAG
CTCGTTTAGTGAACCGTCAGATCGCCTGGAGCAATTCCACAACACTTTTGTCTTATACCAACTTTCCGTA
CCACTTCCTACCCTCGTAAAGCCTAGGGCCACCATGGTGAGCAAGGGCGAGGAGCTGTTCACCGGGGTGG
TGCCCATCCTGGTCGAGCTGGACGGCGACGTAAACGGCCACAAGTTCAGCGTGTCCGGCGAGGGCGAGGG
CGATGCCACCTACGGCAAGCTGACCCTGAAGTTCATCTGCACCACCGGCAAGCTGCCCGTGCCCTGGCCC
ACCCTCGTGACCACCCTGACCTACGGCGTGCAGTGCTTCAGCCGCTACCCCGACCACATGAAGCAGCACG
ACTTCTTCAAGTCCGCCATGCCCGAAGGCTACGTCCAGGAGCGCACCATCTTCTTCAAGGACGACGGCAA
CTACAAGACCCGCGCCGAGGTGAAGTTCGAGGGCGACACCCTGGTGAACCGCATCGAGCTGAAGGGCATC
GACTTCAAGGAGGACGGCAACATCCTGGGGCACAAGCTGGAGTACAACTACAACAGCCACAACGTCTATA
TCATGGCCGACAAGCAGAAGAACGGCATCA
Features (pLannotate 1.2.2; 9 found; start..end, strand, type, name):
    288..1715    +  CDS            TFEB: TFEB_HUMAN - Also known as BHLHE35. Experimental evidence at protein level: Swiss-Prot protein existence level 1. Transcription factor that acts as a master regulator of lysosomal biogenesis, autophagy, lysosomal exocytosis, lipid catabolism, energy metabolism and immune response (PubMed:21617040, PubMed:22576015, PubMed:22343943, PubMed:22692423, PubMed:30120233, PubMed:31672913). Specifically recognizes and binds E-box sequences (5'-CANNTG-3'); efficient DNA-binding requires dimerization with itself or with another MiT/TFE family member such as TFE3 or MITF (PubMed:1748288, PubMed:19556463,
   1722..1783    +  CDS            3xFLAG (fragment): three tandem FLAG® epitope tags, followed by an enterokinase cleavage site
   1825..2447    +  polyA_signal   hGH poly(A) signal: human growth hormone polyadenylation signal
   2596..3184    -  rep_origin     ori: high-copy-number ColE1/pMB1/pBR322/pUC origin of replication
   3404..3506    +  promoter       cat promoter: promoter of the E. coli cat gene encoding chloramphenicol acetyltransferase
   3507..4166    +  CDS            CmR: chloramphenicol acetyltransferase; cat; confers resistance to chloramphenicol
   4173..4208    -  enhancer       CMV enhancer (fragment): human cytomegalovirus immediate early enhancer
   4230..4500    +  promoter       TRE3G promoter (fragment): 3rd-generation Tet-responsive promoter that can be activated by binding of Tet-On® 3G
   4514..230     +  CDS            EGFP (across the origin): EGFP is a basic (constitutively fluorescent) green fluorescent protein published in 1996, derived from Aequorea victoria. It is reported to be a rapidly-maturing weak dimer with moderate acid sensitivity.
