[The description below was written by a language model from this plasmid's Addgene catalogue record and pLannotate feature annotations shown in this document.]
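Description:
3922-48 is a mammalian expression plasmid built on the pCamR backbone for tetracycline-regulated co-expression of EGFP and wild-type, full-length human TFEB. It is a circular construct of about 5 kb that replicates in E. coli from a high-copy ColE1/pUC-type origin and is selected with chloramphenicol, via a chloramphenicol acetyltransferase gene driven by its native cat promoter. No mammalian selection marker appears in the feature table, and none is listed in the catalogue fields.

The expression cassette, assembled by Gibson cloning, begins with a Tet-responsive promoter annotated as a TRE3G fragment, with a very short CMV enhancer fragment lying just upstream. Such promoters are essentially silent on their own and require a tetracycline-controlled transactivator (for example Tet-On 3G with doxycycline). The plasmid does not encode one, so it must be provided separately. The promoter drives a single open reading frame in which EGFP is followed by TFEB. The catalogue describes a T2A peptide between them, which fits the short unannotated gap between the two coding regions. T2A ribosome skipping yields separate EGFP and TFEB proteins from one transcript, so green fluorescence marks expressing cells without TFEB being fused to the fluorophore. The annotation also detects a partial 3xFLAG epitope immediately after TFEB, suggesting a C-terminal tag not mentioned in the catalogue entry. A human growth hormone polyadenylation signal terminates the transcript.

TFEB is a bHLH transcription factor that acts as a master regulator of lysosomal biogenesis and autophagy. The associated work concerns amino acid-dependent regulation of autophagy through TFEB phosphorylation by MAP4K3, so this wild-type construct suits inducible TFEB expression in such studies.
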