Addgene plasmid #176497: 3922-48
Purpose: pTRE-EGFP-T2A-TFEB(wt)-polyA
Depositing lab: Albert La Spada. Depositing organization: University of Washington. Publication: MAP4K3 mediates amino acid-dependent regulation of autophagy via phosphorylation of TFEB. Hsu CL, Lee EX, Gordon KL, Paz EA, Shen WC, Ohnishi K, Meisenhelder J, Hunter T, La Spada AR. Nat Commun. 2018 Mar 5;9(1):942. doi: 10.1038/s41467-018-03340-7. PubMed 29507340.
Backbone
  Vector backbone: pCamR
  Vector type: Mammalian Expression
Growth in bacteria
  Bacterial resistance: Chloramphenicol, 25 μg/mL
  Growth temperature: 37°C
  Growth strain: DH5alpha
  Copy number: High Copy
Gene/Insert
  Gene/Insert name: EGFP-T2A-TFEB(wild-type; full-length; human)
  Species: H. sapiens (human)
  Promoter: TRE
  Cloning method: Gibson Cloning
  Sequencing primers: 5′ Human Growth Hormone polyA Reverse
Terms and licenses: Academic/Nonprofit Terms; Industry Terms: Not Available to Industry
How to cite: 3922-48 was a gift from Albert La Spada (Addgene plasmid # 176497 ; http://n2t.net/addgene:176497 ; RRID:Addgene_176497)
